>Addgene plasmid #122334 | px335-sgRNA-EF(Cas9n)-Dnmt3b-L | depositor full sequence | sequence record 233483 | px335-sgRNA-EF(Cas9n)-Dnmt3b-L sequence 8447 bps
GAGGGCCTATTTCCCATGATTCCTTCATATTTGCATATACGATACAAGGCTGTTAGAGAGATAATTGGAA
TTAATTTGACTGTAAACACAAAGATATTAGTACAAAATACGTGACGTAGAAAGTAATAATTTCTTGGGTA
GTTTGCAGTTTTAAAATTATGTTTTAAAATGGACTATCATATGCTTACCGTAACTTGAAAGTATTTCGAT
TTCTTGGCTTTATATATCTTGTGGAAAGGACGAAACACCGAATAGTTCTACCCAGGACTGGTTTAAGAGC
TATGCTGGAAACAGCATAGCAAGTTTAAATAAGGCTAGTCCGTTATCAACTTGAAAAAGTGGCACCGAGT
CGGTGCTTTTTTGTTTTAGAGCTAGAAATAGCAAGTTAAAATAAGGCTAGTCCGTTTTTAGCGCGTGCGC
CAATTCTGCAGACAAATGGCTCTAGAGGTACCCGTTACATAACTTACGGTAAATGGCCCGCCTGGCTGAC
CGCCCAACGACCCCCGCCCATTGACGTCAATAGTAACGCCAATAGGGACTTTCCATTGACGTCAATGGGT
GGAGTATTTACGGTAAACTGCCCACTTGGCAGTACATCAAGTGTATCATATGCCAAGTACGCCCCCTATT
GACGTCAATGACGGTAAATGGCCCGCCTGGCATTGTGCCCAGTACATGACCTTATGGGACTTTCCTACTT
GGCAGTACATCTACGTATTAGTCATCGCTATTACCATGGTCGAGGTGAGCCCCACGTTCTGCTTCACTCT
CCCCATCTCCCCCCCCTCCCCACCCCCAATTTTGTATTTATTTATTTTTTAATTATTTTGTGCAGCGATG
GGGGCGGGGGGGGGGGGGGGGCGCGCGCCAGGCGGGGCGGGGCGGGGCGAGGGGCGGGGCGGGGCGAGGC
GGAGAGGTGCGGCGGCAGCCAATCAGAGCGGCGCGCTCCGAAAGTTTCCTTTTATGGCGAGGCGGCGGCG
GCGGCGGCCCTATAAAAAGCGAAGCGCGCGGCGGGCGGGAGTCGCTGCGACGCTGCCTTCGCCCCGTGCC
CCGCTCCGCCGCCGCCTCGCGCCGCCCGCCCCGGCTCTGACTGACCGCGTTACTCCCACAGGTGAGCGGG
CGGGACGGCCCTTCTCCTCCGGGCTGTAATTAGCTGAGCAAGAGGTAAGGGTTTAAGGGATGGTTGGTTG
GTGGGGTATTAATGTTTAATTACCTGGAGCACCTGCCTGAAATCACTTTTTTTCAGGTTGGACCGGTGCC
ACCATGTACCCATACGATGTTCCAGATTACGCTTCGCCGAAGAAAAAGCGCAAGGTCGAAGCGTCCGACA
AGAAGTACAGCATCGGCCTGGCCATCGGCACCAACTCTGTGGGCTGGGCCGTGATCACCGACGAGTACAA
GGTGCCCAGCAAGAAATTCAAGGTGCTGGGCAACACCGACCGGCACAGCATCAAGAAGAACCTGATCGGA
GCCCTGCTGTTCGACAGCGGCGAAACAGCCGAGGCCACCCGGCTGAAGAGAACCGCCAGAAGAAGATACA
CCAGACGGAAGAACCGGATCTGCTATCTGCAAGAGATCTTCAGCAACGAGATGGCCAAGGTGGACGACAG
CTTCTTCCACAGACTGGAAGAGTCCTTCCTGGTGGAAGAGGATAAGAAGCACGAGCGGCACCCCATCTTC
GGCAACATCGTGGACGAGGTGGCCTACCACGAGAAGTACCCCACCATCTACCACCTGAGAAAGAAACTGG
TGGACAGCACCGACAAGGCCGACCTGCGGCTGATCTATCTGGCCCTGGCCCACATGATCAAGTTCCGGGG
CCACTTCCTGATCGAGGGCGACCTGAACCCCGACAACAGCGACGTGGACAAGCTGTTCATCCAGCTGGTG
CAGACCTACAACCAGCTGTTCGAGGAAAACCCCATCAACGCCAGCGGCGTGGACGCCAAGGCCATCCTGT
CTGCCAGACTGAGCAAGAGCAGACGGCTGGAAAATCTGATCGCCCAGCTGCCCGGCGAGAAGAAGAATGG
CCTGTTCGGCAACCTGATTGCCCTGAGCCTGGGCCTGACCCCCAACTTCAAGAGCAACTTCGACCTGGCC
GAGGATGCCAAACTGCAGCTGAGCAAGGACACCTACGACGACGACCTGGACAACCTGCTGGCCCAGATCG
GCGACCAGTACGCCGACCTGTTTCTGGCCGCCAAGAACCTGTCCGACGCCATCCTGCTGAGCGACATCCT
GAGAGTGAACACCGAGATCACCAAGGCCCCCCTGAGCGCCTCTATGATCAAGAGATACGACGAGCACCAC
CAGGACCTGACCCTGCTGAAAGCTCTCGTGCGGCAGCAGCTGCCTGAGAAGTACAAAGAGATTTTCTTCG
ACCAGAGCAAGAACGGCTACGCCGGCTACATTGACGGCGGAGCCAGCCAGGAAGAGTTCTACAAGTTCAT
CAAGCCCATCCTGGAAAAGATGGACGGCACCGAGGAACTGCTCGTGAAGCTGAACAGAGAGGACCTGCTG
CGGAAGCAGCGGACCTTCGACAACGGCAGCATCCCCCACCAGATCCACCTGGGAGAGCTGCACGCCATTC
TGCGGCGGCAGGAAGATTTTTACCCATTCCTGAAGGACAACCGGGAAAAGATCGAGAAGATCCTGACCTT
CCGCATCCCCTACTACGTGGGCCCTCTGGCCAGGGGAAACAGCAGATTCGCCTGGATGACCAGAAAGAGC
GAGGAAACCATCACCCCCTGGAACTTCGAGGAAGTGGTGGACAAGGGCGCTTCCGCCCAGAGCTTCATCG
AGCGGATGACCAACTTCGATAAGAACCTGCCCAACGAGAAGGTGCTGCCCAAGCACAGCCTGCTGTACGA
GTACTTCACCGTGTATAACGAGCTGACCAAAGTGAAATACGTGACCGAGGGAATGAGAAAGCCCGCCTTC
CTGAGCGGCGAGCAGAAAAAGGCCATCGTGGACCTGCTGTTCAAGACCAACCGGAAAGTGACCGTGAAGC
AGCTGAAAGAGGACTACTTCAAGAAAATCGAGTGCTTCGACTCCGTGGAAATCTCCGGCGTGGAAGATCG
GTTCAACGCCTCCCTGGGCACATACCACGATCTGCTGAAAATTATCAAGGACAAGGACTTCCTGGACAAT
GAGGAAAACGAGGACATTCTGGAAGATATCGTGCTGACCCTGACACTGTTTGAGGACAGAGAGATGATCG
AGGAACGGCTGAAAACCTATGCCCACCTGTTCGACGACAAAGTGATGAAGCAGCTGAAGCGGCGGAGATA
CACCGGCTGGGGCAGGCTGAGCCGGAAGCTGATCAACGGCATCCGGGACAAGCAGTCCGGCAAGACAATC
CTGGATTTCCTGAAGTCCGACGGCTTCGCCAACAGAAACTTCATGCAGCTGATCCACGACGACAGCCTGA
CCTTTAAAGAGGACATCCAGAAAGCCCAGGTGTCCGGCCAGGGCGATAGCCTGCACGAGCACATTGCCAA
TCTGGCCGGCAGCCCCGCCATTAAGAAGGGCATCCTGCAGACAGTGAAGGTGGTGGACGAGCTCGTGAAA
GTGATGGGCCGGCACAAGCCCGAGAACATCGTGATCGAAATGGCCAGAGAGAACCAGACCACCCAGAAGG
GACAGAAGAACAGCCGCGAGAGAATGAAGCGGATCGAAGAGGGCATCAAAGAGCTGGGCAGCCAGATCCT
GAAAGAACACCCCGTGGAAAACACCCAGCTGCAGAACGAGAAGCTGTACCTGTACTACCTGCAGAATGGG
CGGGATATGTACGTGGACCAGGAACTGGACATCAACCGGCTGTCCGACTACGATGTGGACCATATCGTGC
CTCAGAGCTTTCTGAAGGACGACTCCATCGACAACAAGGTGCTGACCAGAAGCGACAAGAACCGGGGCAA
GAGCGACAACGTGCCCTCCGAAGAGGTCGTGAAGAAGATGAAGAACTACTGGCGGCAGCTGCTGAACGCC
AAGCTGATTACCCAGAGAAAGTTCGACAATCTGACCAAGGCCGAGAGAGGCGGCCTGAGCGAACTGGATA
AGGCCGGCTTCATCAAGAGACAGCTGGTGGAAACCCGGCAGATCACAAAGCACGTGGCACAGATCCTGGA
CTCCCGGATGAACACTAAGTACGACGAGAATGACAAGCTGATCCGGGAAGTGAAAGTGATCACCCTGAAG
TCCAAGCTGGTGTCCGATTTCCGGAAGGATTTCCAGTTTTACAAAGTGCGCGAGATCAACAACTACCACC
ACGCCCACGACGCCTACCTGAACGCCGTCGTGGGAACCGCCCTGATCAAAAAGTACCCTAAGCTGGAAAG
CGAGTTCGTGTACGGCGACTACAAGGTGTACGACGTGCGGAAGATGATCGCCAAGAGCGAGCAGGAAATC
GGCAAGGCTACCGCCAAGTACTTCTTCTACAGCAACATCATGAACTTTTTCAAGACCGAGATTACCCTGG
CCAACGGCGAGATCCGGAAGCGGCCTCTGATCGAGACAAACGGCGAAACCGGGGAGATCGTGTGGGATAA
GGGCCGGGATTTTGCCACCGTGCGGAAAGTGCTGAGCATGCCCCAAGTGAATATCGTGAAAAAGACCGAG
GTGCAGACAGGCGGCTTCAGCAAAGAGTCTATCCTGCCCAAGAGGAACAGCGATAAGCTGATCGCCAGAA
AGAAGGACTGGGACCCTAAGAAGTACGGCGGCTTCGACAGCCCCACCGTGGCCTATTCTGTGCTGGTGGT
GGCCAAAGTGGAAAAGGGCAAGTCCAAGAAACTGAAGAGTGTGAAAGAGCTGCTGGGGATCACCATCATG
GAAAGAAGCAGCTTCGAGAAGAATCCCATCGACTTTCTGGAAGCCAAGGGCTACAAAGAAGTGAAAAAGG
ACCTGATCATCAAGCTGCCTAAGTACTCCCTGTTCGAGCTGGAAAACGGCCGGAAGAGAATGCTGGCCTC
TGCCGGCGAACTGCAGAAGGGAAACGAACTGGCCCTGCCCTCCAAATATGTGAACTTCCTGTACCTGGCC
AGCCACTATGAGAAGCTGAAGGGCTCCCCCGAGGATAATGAGCAGAAACAGCTGTTTGTGGAACAGCACA
AGCACTACCTGGACGAGATCATCGAGCAGATCAGCGAGTTCTCCAAGAGAGTGATCCTGGCCGACGCTAA
TCTGGACAAAGTGCTGTCCGCCTACAACAAGCACCGGGATAAGCCCATCAGAGAGCAGGCCGAGAATATC
ATCCACCTGTTTACCCTGACCAATCTGGGAGCCCCTGCCGCCTTCAAGTACTTTGACACCACCATCGACC
GGAAGAGGTACACCAGCACCAAAGAGGTGCTGGACGCCACCCTGATCCACCAGAGCATCACCGGCCTGTA
CGAGACACGGATCGACCTGTCTCAGCTGGGAGGCGACAGCCCCAAGAAGAAGAGAAAGGTGGAGGCCAGC
TAAGAATTCCTAGAGCTCGCTGATCAGCCTCGACTGTGCCTTCTAGTTGCCAGCCATCTGTTGTTTGCCC
CTCCCCCGTGCCTTCCTTGACCCTGGAAGGTGCCACTCCCACTGTCCTTTCCTAATAAAATGAGGAAATT
GCATCGCATTGTCTGAGTAGGTGTCATTCTATTCTGGGGGGTGGGGTGGGGCAGGACAGCAAGGGGGAGG
ATTGGGAAGAGAATAGCAGGCATGCTGGGGAGCGGCCGCAGGAACCCCTAGTGATGGAGTTGGCCACTCC
CTCTCTGCGCGCTCGCTCGCTCACTGAGGCCGGGCGACCAAAGGTCGCCCGACGCCCGGGCTTTGCCCGG
GCGGCCTCAGTGAGCGAGCGAGCGCGCAGCTGCCTGCAGGGGCGCCTGATGCGGTATTTTCTCCTTACGC
ATCTGTGCGGTATTTCACACCGCATA
[142 nt withheld, positions 5907-6048]
C
[141 nt withheld, positions 6050-6190]
CCTTTGACGTTGGAGTCCACGTTCTTT
[37 nt withheld, positions 6218-6254]
ACCCTATCTCGGGCTATTCTTTTGATTTATAAGGGATTTTGCCGATTTCGGCCTATTGGTTAAAAAATGA
GCTGATTTAACAAAAATTTAACGCGAATTTTAACAAAATATTAACGTTTACAATTTTATGGTGCACTCTC
AGTACAATCTGCTCTGATGCCGCATAGTTAAGCCAGCCCCGACACCCGCCAACACCCGCTGACGCGCCCT
GACGGGCTTGTCTGCTCCCGGCATCCGCTTACAGACAAGCTGTGACCGTCTCCGGGAGCTGCATGTGTCA
GAGGTTTTCACCGTCATCACCGAAACGCGCGAGACGAAAGGGCCTCGTGATACGCCTATTTTTATAGGTT
AATGTCATGATAATAATGGTTTCTTAGACGTCAGGTGGCACTTTTCGGGGAAATGTGCGCGGAACCCCTA
TTTGTTTATTTTTCTAAATACATTCAAATATGTATCCGCTCATGAGACAATAACCCTGATAAATGCTTCA
ATAATATTGAAAAAGGAAGAGTATGAGTATTCAACATTTCCGTGTCGCCCTTATTCCCTTTTTTGCGGCA
TTTTGCCTTCCTGTTTTTGCTCACCCAGAAACGCTGGTGAAAGTAAAAGATGCTGAAGATCAGTTGGGTG
CACGAGTGGGTTACATCGAACTGGATCTCAACAGCGGTAAGATCCTTGAGAGTTTTCGCCCCGAAGAACG
TTTTCCAATGATGAGCACTTTTAAAGTTCTGCTATGTGGCGCGGTATTATCCCGTATTGACGCCGGGCAA
GAGCAACTCGGTCGCCGCATACACTATTCTCAGAATGACTTGGTTGAGTACTCACCAGTCACAGAAAAGC
ATCTTACGGATGGCATGACAGTAAGAGAATTATGCAGTGCTGCCATAACCATGAGTGATAACACTGCGGC
CAACTTACTTCTGACAACGATCGGAGGACCGAAGGAGCTAACCGCTTTTTTGCACAACATGGGGGATCAT
GTAACTCGCCTTGATCGTTGGGAACCGGAGCTGAATGAAGCCATACCAAACGACGAGCGTGACACCACGA
TGCCTGTAGCAATGGCAACAACGTTGCGCAAACTATTAACTGGCGAACTACTTACTCTAGCTTCCCGGCA
ACAATTAATAGACTGGATGGAGGCGGATAAAGTTGCAGGACCACTTCTGCGCTCGGCCCTTCCGGCTGGC
TGGTTTATTGCTGATAAATCTGGAGCCGGTGAGCGTGGAAGCCGCGGTATCATTGCAGCACTGGGGCCAG
ATGGTAAGCCCTCCCGTATCGTAGTTATCTACACGACGGGGAGTCAGGCAACTATGGATGAACGAAATAG
ACAGATCGCTGAGATAGGTGCCTCACTGATTAAGCATTGGTAACTGTCAGACCAAGTTTACTCATATATA
CTTTAGATTGATTTAAAACTTCATTTTTAATTTAAAAGGATCTAGGTGAAGATCCTTTTTGATAATCTCA
TGACCAAAATCCCTTAACGTGAGTTTTCGTTCCACTGAGCGTCAGACCCCGTAGAAAAGATCAAAGGATC
TTCTTGAGATCCTTTTTTTCTGCGCGTAATCTGCTGCTTGCAAACAAAAAAACCACCGCTACCAGCGGTG
GTTTGTTTGCCGGATCAAGAGCTACCAACTCTTTTTCCGAAGGTAACTGGCTTCAGCAGAGCGCAGATAC
CAAATACTGTCCTTCTAGTGTAGCCGTAGTTAGGCCACCACTTCAAGAACTCTGTAGCACCGCCTACATA
CCTCGCTCTGCTAATCCTGTTACCAGTGGCTGCTGCCAGTGGCGATAAGTCGTGTCTTACCGGGTTGGAC
TCAAGACGATAGTTACCGGATAAGGCGCAGCGGTCGGGCTGAACGGGGGGTTCGTGCACACAGCCCAGCT
TGGAGCGAACGACCTACACCGAACTGAGATACCTACAGCGTGAGCTATGAGAAAGCGCCACGCTTCCCGA
AGGGAGAAAGGCGGACAGGTATCCGGTAAGCGGCAGGGTCGGAACAGGAGAGCGCACGAGGGAGCTTCCA
GGGGGAAACGCCTGGTATCTTTATAGTCCTGTCGGGTTTCGCCACCTCTGACTTGAGCGTCGATTTTTGT
GATGCTCGTCAGGGGGGCGGAGCCTATGGAAAAACGCCAGCAACGCGGCCTTTTTACGGTTCCTGGCCTT
TTGCTGGCCTTTTGCTCACATGT
Features (pLannotate 1.2.2; 18 found; start..end, strand, type, name):
      1..241     +  promoter       U6 promoter: RNA polymerase III promoter for human U6 snRNA
    289..356     +  misc_RNA       tracrRNA (fragment): trans-activating CRISPR RNA for the Streptococcus pyogenes CRISPR/Cas9 system
    363..406     +  misc_RNA       gRNA scaffold (fragment): guide RNA scaffold for the Streptococcus pyogenes CRISPR/Cas9 system
    453..738     +  enhancer       CMV enhancer: human cytomegalovirus immediate early enhancer; contains an 18-bp deletion relative to the standard CMV enhancer
    740..1017    +  promoter       chicken β-actin promoter: No description available
   1018..1246    +  intron         hybrid intron: hybrid between chicken β-actin (CBA) and minute virus of mice (MMV) introns (Gray et al., 2011)
   1267..1294    +  CDS            3xHA (fragment): three tandem HA epitope tags
   1327..3042    +  CDS            Cas9(N): N-terminal portion of Streptococcus pyogenes Cas9 (Zetsche et al., 2015)
   2929..5427    +  CDS            Cas9(C): C-terminal portion of Streptococcus pyogenes Cas9 (Zetsche et al., 2015)
   5494..5605    +  polyA_signal   bGH poly(A) signal: bovine growth hormone polyadenylation signal
   5710..5850    +  repeat_region  AAV2 ITR: inverted terminal repeat of adeno-associated virus serotype 2 inverted
   5855..5906    -  misc_feature   bom (fragment): basis of mobility region from pBR322
   5925..6305    +  rep_origin     M13 ori (sequence partly withheld): M13 bacteriophage origin of replication; arrow indicates direction of (+) strand synthesis
   6381..6430    -  misc_feature   bom (fragment): basis of mobility region from pBR322
   6532..6567    -  CDS            rop (fragment): Rop protein, which maintains plasmids at low copy number; rop
   6662..6766    +  promoter       AmpR promoter: bla
   6767..7627    +  CDS            AmpR: β-lactamase; bla; confers resistance to ampicillin, carbenicillin, and related antibiotics
   7798..8386    +  rep_origin     ori: high-copy-number ColE1/pMB1/pBR322/pUC origin of replication
