>Addgene plasmid #122334 | px335-sgRNA-EF(Cas9n)-Dnmt3b-L | addgene full sequence | sequence record 238513 | Addgene NGS Result
GAGGGCCTATTTCCCATGATTCCTTCATATTTGCATATACGATACAAGGCTGTTAGAGAGATAATTGGAA
TTAATTTGACTGTAAACACAAAGATATTAGTACAAAATACGTGACGTAGAAAGTAATAATTTCTTGGGTA
GTTTGCAGTTTTAAAATTATGTTTTAAAATGGACTATCATATGCTTACCGTAACTTGAAAGTATTTCGAT
TTCTTGGCTTTATATATCTTGTGGAAAGGACGAAACACCGAATAGTTCTACCCAGGACTGGTTTAAGAGC
TATGCTGGAAACAGCATAGCAAGTTTAAATAAGGCTAGTCCGTTATCAACTTGAAAAAGTGGCACCGAGT
CGGTGCTTTTTTGTTTTAGAGCTAGAAATAGCAAGTTAAAATAAGGCTAGTCCGTTTTTAGCGCGTGCGC
CAATTCTGCAGACAAATGGCTCTAGAGGTACCCGTTACATAACTTACGGTAAATGGCCCGCCTGGCTGAC
CGCCCAACGACCCCCGCCCATTGACGTCAATAGTAACGCCAATAGGGACTTTCCATTGACGTCAATGGGT
GGAGTATTTACGGTAAACTGCCCACTTGGCAGTACATCAAGTGTATCATATGCCAAGTACGCCCCCTATT
GACGTCAATGACGGTAAATGGCCCGCCTGGCATTGTGCCCAGTACATGACCTTATGGGACTTTCCTACTT
GGCAGTACATCTACGTATTAGTCATCGCTATTACCATGGTCGAGGTGAGCCCCACGTTCTGCTTCACTCT
CCCCATCTCCCCCCCCTCCCCACCCCCAATTTTGTATTTATTTATTTTTTAATTATTTTGTGCAGCGATG
GGGGCGGGGGGGGGGGGGGGCGCGCGCCRGGSGGGGCGGGGGGGGGGGGGGGGGGGGGGGGGGGGGGGGG
GGGGGGGGCGGCGGCAGCCAATCAGAGCGGCGCGCTCCGAAAGTTTCCTTTTATGGCGAGGCGGCGGCGG
CGGCGGCCCTATAAAAAGCGAAGCGCGCGGCGGGCGGGAGTCGCTGCGCGCTGCCTTCGCCCCGTGCCCC
GCTCCGCCGCCGCCTCGCGCCGCCCGCCCCGGCTCTGACTGACCGCGTTACTCCCACAGGTGAGCGGGCG
GGACGGCCCTTCTCCTCCGGGCTGTAATTAGCTGAGCAAGAGGTAAGGGTTTAAGGGATGGTTGGTTGGT
GGGGTATTAATGTTTAATTACCTGGAGCACCTGCCTGAAATCACTTTTTTTCAGGTTGGACCGGTGCCAC
CATGTACCCATACGATGTTCCAGATTACGCTTCGCCGAAGAAAAAGCGCAAGGTCGAAGCGTCCGACAAG
AAGTACAGCATCGGCCTGGCCATCGGCACCAACTCTGTGGGCTGGGCCGTGATCACCGACGAGTACAAGG
TGCCCAGCAAGAAATTCAAGGTGCTGGGCAACACCGACCGGCACAGCATCAAGAAGAACCTGATCGGAGC
CCTGCTGTTCGACAGCGGCGAAACAGCCGAGGCCACCCGGCTGAAGAGAACCGCCAGAAGAAGATACACC
AGACGGAAGAACCGGATCTGCTATCTGCAAGAGATCTTCAGCAACGAGATGGCCAAGGTGGACGACAGCT
TCTTCCACAGACTGGAAGAGTCCTTCCTGGTGGAAGAGGATAAGAAGCACGAGCGGCACCCCATCTTCGG
CAACATCGTGGACGAGGTGGCCTACCACGAGAAGTACCCCACCATCTACCACCTGAGAAAGAAACTGGTG
GACAGCACCGACAAGGCCGACCTGCGGCTGATCTATCTGGCCCTGGCCCACATGATCAAGTTCCGGGGCC
ACTTCCTGATCGAGGGCGACCTGAACCCCGACAACAGCGACGTGGACAAGCTGTTCATCCAGCTGGTGCA
GACCTACAACCAGCTGTTCGAGGAAAACCCCATCAACGCCAGCGGCGTGGACGCCAAGGCCATCCTGTCT
GCCAGACTGAGCAAGAGCAGACGGCTGGAAAATCTGATCGCCCAGCTGCCCGGCGAGAAGAAGAATGGCC
TGTTCGGCAACCTGATTGCCCTGAGCCTGGGCCTGACCCCCAACTTCAAGAGCAACTTCGACCTGGCCGA
GGATGCCAAACTGCAGCTGAGCAAGGACACCTACGACGACGACCTGGACAACCTGCTGGCCCAGATCGGC
GACCAGTACGCCGACCTGTTTCTGGCCGCCAAGAACCTGTCCGACGCCATCCTGCTGAGCGACATCCTGA
GAGTGAACACCGAGATCACCAAGGCCCCCCTGAGCGCCTCTATGATCAAGAGATACGACGAGCACCACCA
GGACCTGACCCTGCTGAAAGCTCTCGTGCGGCAGCAGCTGCCTGAGAAGTACAAAGAGATTTTCTTCGAC
CAGAGCAAGAACGGCTACGCCGGCTACATTGACGGCGGAGCCAGCCAGGAAGAGTTCTACAAGTTCATCA
AGCCCATCCTGGAAAAGATGGACGGCACCGAGGAACTGCTCGTGAAGCTGAACAGAGAGGACCTGCTGCG
GAAGCAGCGGACCTTCGACAACGGCAGCATCCCCCACCAGATCCACCTGGGAGAGCTGCACGCCATTCTG
CGGCGGCAGGAAGATTTTTACCCATTCCTGAAGGACAACCGGGAAAAGATCGAGAAGATCCTGACCTTCC
GCATCCCCTACTACGTGGGCCCTCTGGCCAGGGGAAACAGCAGATTCGCCTGGATGACCAGAAAGAGCGA
GGAAACCATCACCCCCTGGAACTTCGAGGAAGTGGTGGACAAGGGCGCTTCCGCCCAGAGCTTCATCGAG
CGGATGACCAACTTCGATAAGAACCTGCCCAACGAGAAGGTGCTGCCCAAGCACAGCCTGCTGTACGAGT
ACTTCACCGTGTATAACGAGCTGACCAAAGTGAAATACGTGACCGAGGGAATGAGAAAGCCCGCCTTCCT
GAGCGGCGAGCAGAAAAAGGCCATCGTGGACCTGCTGTTCAAGACCAACCGGAAAGTGACCGTGAAGCAG
CTGAAAGAGGACTACTTCAAGAAAATCGAGTGCTTCGACTCCGTGGAAATCTCCGGCGTGGAAGATCGGT
TCAACGCCTCCCTGGGCACATACCACGATCTGCTGAAAATTATCAAGGACAAGGACTTCCTGGACAATGA
GGAAAACGAGGACATTCTGGAAGATATCGTGCTGACCCTGACACTGTTTGAGGACAGAGAGATGATCGAG
GAACGGCTGAAAACCTATGCCCACCTGTTCGACGACAAAGTGATGAAGCAGCTGAAGCGGCGGAGATACA
CCGGCTGGGGCAGGCTGAGCCGGAAGCTGATCAACGGCATCCGGGACAAGCAGTCCGGCAAGACAATCCT
GGATTTCCTGAAGTCCGACGGCTTCGCCAACAGAAACTTCATGCAGCTGATCCACGACGACAGCCTGACC
TTTAAAGAGGACATCCAGAAAGCCCAGGTGTCCGGCCAGGGCGATAGCCTGCACGAGCACATTGCCAATC
TGGCCGGCAGCCCCGCCATTAAGAAGGGCATCCTGCAGACAGTGAAGGTGGTGGACGAGCTCGTGAAAGT
GATGGGCCGGCACAAGCCCGAGAACATCGTGATCGAAATGGCCAGAGAGAACCAGACCACCCAGAAGGGA
CAGAAGAACAGCCGCGAGAGAATGAAGCGGATCGAAGAGGGCATCAAAGAGCTGGGCAGCCAGATCCTGA
AAGAACACCCCGTGGAAAACACCCAGCTGCAGAACGAGAAGCTGTACCTGTACTACCTGCAGAATGGGCG
GGATATGTACGTGGACCAGGAACTGGACATCAACCGGCTGTCCGACTACGATGTGGACCATATCGTGCCT
CAGAGCTTTCTGAAGGACGACTCCATCGACAACAAGGTGCTGACCAGAAGCGACAAGAACCGGGGCAAGA
GCGACAACGTGCCCTCCGAAGAGGTCGTGAAGAAGATGAAGAACTACTGGCGGCAGCTGCTGAACGCCAA
GCTGATTACCCAGAGAAAGTTCGACAATCTGACCAAGGCCGAGAGAGGCGGCCTGAGCGAACTGGATAAG
GCCGGCTTCATCAAGAGACAGCTGGTGGAAACCCGGCAGATCACAAAGCACGTGGCACAGATCCTGGACT
CCCGGATGAACACTAAGTACGACGAGAATGACAAGCTGATCCGGGAAGTGAAAGTGATCACCCTGAAGTC
CAAGCTGGTGTCCGATTTCCGGAAGGATTTCCAGTTTTACAAAGTGCGCGAGATCAACAACTACCACCAC
GCCCACGACGCCTACCTGAACGCCGTCGTGGGAACCGCCCTGATCAAAAAGTACCCTAAGCTGGAAAGCG
AGTTCGTGTACGGCGACTACAAGGTGTACGACGTGCGGAAGATGATCGCCAAGAGCGAGCAGGAAATCGG
CAAGGCTACCGCCAAGTACTTCTTCTACAGCAACATCATGAACTTTTTCAAGACCGAGATTACCCTGGCC
AACGGCGAGATCCGGAAGCGGCCTCTGATCGAGACAAACGGCGAAACCGGGGAGATCGTGTGGGATAAGG
GCCGGGATTTTGCCACCGTGCGGAAAGTGCTGAGCATGCCCCAAGTGAATATCGTGAAAAAGACCGAGGT
GCAGACAGGCGGCTTCAGCAAAGAGTCTATCCTGCCCAAGAGGAACAGCGATAAGCTGATCGCCAGAAAG
AAGGACTGGGACCCTAAGAAGTACGGCGGCTTCGACAGCCCCACCGTGGCCTATTCTGTGCTGGTGGTGG
CCAAAGTGGAAAAGGGCAAGTCCAAGAAACTGAAGAGTGTGAAAGAGCTGCTGGGGATCACCATCATGGA
AAGAAGCAGCTTCGAGAAGAATCCCATCGACTTTCTGGAAGCCAAGGGCTACAAAGAAGTGAAAAAGGAC
CTGATCATCAAGCTGCCTAAGTACTCCCTGTTCGAGCTGGAAAACGGCCGGAAGAGAATGCTGGCCTCTG
CCGGCGAACTGCAGAAGGGAAACGAACTGGCCCTGCCCTCCAAATATGTGAACTTCCTGTACCTGGCCAG
CCACTATGAGAAGCTGAAGGGCTCCCCCGAGGATAATGAGCAGAAACAGCTGTTTGTGGAACAGCACAAG
CACTACCTGGACGAGATCATCGAGCAGATCAGCGAGTTCTCCAAGAGAGTGATCCTGGCCGACGCTAATC
TGGACAAAGTGCTGTCCGCCTACAACAAGCACCGGGATAAGCCCATCAGAGAGCAGGCCGAGAATATCAT
CCACCTGTTTACCCTGACCAATCTGGGAGCCCCTGCCGCCTTCAAGTACTTTGACACCACCATCGACCGG
AAGAGGTACACCAGCACCAAAGAGGTGCTGGACGCCACCCTGATCCACCAGAGCATCACCGGCCTGTACG
AGACACGGATCGACCTGTCTCAGCTGGGAGGCGACAGCCCCAAGAAGAAGAGAAAGGTGGAGGCCAGCTA
AGAATTCCTAGAGCTCGCTGATCAGCCTCGACTGTGCCTTCTAGTTGCCAGCCATCTGTTGTTTGCCCCT
CCCCCGTGCCTTCCTTGACCCTGGAAGGTGCCACTCCCACTGTCCTTTCCTAATAAAATGAGGAAATTGC
ATCGCATTGTCTGAGTAGGTGTCATTCTATTCTGGGGGGTGGGGTGGGGCAGGACAGCAAGGGGGAGGAT
TGGGAAGAGAATAGCAGGCATGCTGGGGAGCGGCCGCAGGAACCCCTAGTGATGGAGTTGGCCACTCCCT
CTCTGCGCGCTCGCTCGCTCACTGAGGCCGGGCGACCAAAGGTCGCCCGACGCCCGGGCTTTGCCCGGGC
GGCCTCAGTGAGCGAGCGAGCGCGCAGCTGCCTGCAGGGGCGCCTGATGCGGTATTTTCTCCTTACGCAT
CTGTGCGGTATTTCACACCGCATA
[95 nt withheld, positions 5905-5999]
T
[46 nt withheld, positions 6001-6046]
C
[141 nt withheld, positions 6048-6188]
CCTTTGACGTTGGAGTCCACGTTCTTT
[37 nt withheld, positions 6216-6252]
ACTCTATCTCGGGCTATTCTTTTGATTTATAAGGGATTTTGCCGATTTCGGTCTATTGGTTAAAAAATGA
GCTGATTTAACAAAAATTTAACGCGAATTTTAACAAAATATTAACGTTTACAATTTTATGGTGCACTCTC
AGTACAATCTGCTCTGATGCCGCATAGTTAAGCCAGCCCCGACACCCGCCAACACCCGCTGACGCGCCCT
GACGGGCTTGTCTGCTCCCGGCATCCGCTTACAGACAAGCTGTGACCGTCTCCGGGAGCTGCATGTGTCA
GAGGTTTTCACCGTCATCACCGAAACGCGCGAGACGAAAGGGCCTCGTGATACGCCTATTTTTATAGGTT
AATGTCATGATAATAATGGTTTCTTAGACGTCAGGTGGCACTTTTCGGGGAAATGTGCGCGGAACCCCTA
TTTGTTTATTTTTCTAAATACATTCAAATATGTATCCGCTCATGAGACAATAACCCTGATAAATGCTTCA
ATAATATTGAAAAAGGAAGAGTATGAGTATTCAACATTTCCGTGTCGCCCTTATTCCCTTTTTTGCGGCA
TTTTGCCTTCCTGTTTTTGCTCACCCAGAAACGCTGGTGAAAGTAAAAGATGCTGAAGATCAGTTGGGTG
CACGAGTGGGTTACATCGAACTGGATCTCAACAGCGGTAAGATCCTTGAGAGTTTTCGCCCCGAAGAACG
TTTTCCAATGATGAGCACTTTTAAAGTTCTGCTATGTGGCGCGGTATTATCCCGTATTGACGCCGGGCAA
GAGCAACTCGGTCGCCGCATACACTATTCTCAGAATGACTTGGTTGAGTACTCACCAGTCACAGAAAAGC
ATCTTACGGATGGCATGACAGTAAGAGAATTATGCAGTGCTGCCATAACCATGAGTGATAACACTGCGGC
CAACTTACTTCTGACAACGATCGGAGGACCGAAGGAGCTAACCGCTTTTTTGCACAACATGGGGGATCAT
GTAACTCGCCTTGATCGTTGGGAACCGGAGCTGAATGAAGCCATACCAAACGACGAGCGTGACACCACGA
TGCCTGTAGCAATGGCAACAACGTTGCGCAAACTATTAACTGGCGAACTACTTACTCTAGCTTCCCGGCA
ACAATTAATAGACTGGATGGAGGCGGATAAAGTTGCAGGACCACTTCTGCGCTCGGCCCTTCCGGCTGGC
TGGTTTATTGCTGATAAATCTGGAGCCGGTGAGCGTGGAAGCCGCGGTATCATTGCAGCACTGGGGCCAG
ATGGTAAGCCCTCCCGTATCGTAGTTATCTACACGACGGGGAGTCAGGCAACTATGGATGAACGAAATAG
ACAGATCGCTGAGATAGGTGCCTCACTGATTAAGCATTGGTAACTGTCAGACCAAGTTTACTCATATATA
CTTTAGATTGATTTAAAACTTCATTTTTAATTTAAAAGGATCTAGGTGAAGATCCTTTTTGATAATCTCA
TGACCAAAATCCCTTAACGTGAGTTTTCGTTCCACTGAGCGTCAGACCCCGTAGAAAAGATCAAAGGATC
TTCTTGAGATCCTTTTTTTCTGCGCGTAATCTGCTGCTTGCAAACAAAAAAACCACCGCTACCAGCGGTG
GTTTGTTTGCCGGATCAAGAGCTACCAACTCTTTTTCCGAAGGTAACTGGCTTCAGCAGAGCGCAGATAC
CAAATACTGTTCTTCTAGTGTAGCCGTAGTTAGGCCACCACTTCAAGAACTCTGTAGCACCGCCTACATA
CCTCGCTCTGCTAATCCTGTTACCAGTGGCTGCTGCCAGTGGCGATAAGTCGTGTCTTACCGGGTTGGAC
TCAAGACGATAGTTACCGGATAAGGCGCAGCGGTCGGGCTGAACGGGGGGTTCGTGCACACAGCCCAGCT
TGGAGCGAACGACCTACACCGAACTGAGATACCTACAGCGTGAGCTATGAGAAAGCGCCACGCTTCCCGA
AGGGAGAAAGGCGGACAGGTATCCGGTAAGCGGCAGGGTCGGAACAGGAGAGCGCACGAGGGAGCTTCCA
GGGGGAAACGCCTGGTATCTTTATAGTCCTGTCGGGTTTCGCCACCTCTGACTTGAGCGTCGATTTTTGT
GATGCTCGTCAGGGGGGCGGAGCCTATGGAAAAACGCCAGCAACGCGGCCTTTTTACGGTTCCTGGCCTT
TTGCTGGCCTTTTGCTCACATGT
Features (pLannotate 1.2.2; 18 found; start..end, strand, type, name):
      1..241     +  promoter       U6 promoter: RNA polymerase III promoter for human U6 snRNA
    289..356     +  misc_RNA       tracrRNA (fragment): trans-activating CRISPR RNA for the Streptococcus pyogenes CRISPR/Cas9 system
    363..406     +  misc_RNA       gRNA scaffold (fragment): guide RNA scaffold for the Streptococcus pyogenes CRISPR/Cas9 system
    453..738     +  enhancer       CMV enhancer: human cytomegalovirus immediate early enhancer; contains an 18-bp deletion relative to the standard CMV enhancer
    897..920     +  promoter       chicken β-actin promoter (fragment): No description available
   1017..1244    +  intron         hybrid intron: hybrid between chicken β-actin (CBA) and minute virus of mice (MMV) introns (Gray et al., 2011)
   1265..1292    +  CDS            3xHA (fragment): three tandem HA epitope tags
   1325..3040    +  CDS            Cas9(N): N-terminal portion of Streptococcus pyogenes Cas9 (Zetsche et al., 2015)
   2927..5425    +  CDS            Cas9(C): C-terminal portion of Streptococcus pyogenes Cas9 (Zetsche et al., 2015)
   5492..5603    +  polyA_signal   bGH poly(A) signal: bovine growth hormone polyadenylation signal
   5708..5848    +  repeat_region  AAV2 ITR: inverted terminal repeat of adeno-associated virus serotype 2 inverted
   5853..5904    -  misc_feature   bom (fragment): basis of mobility region from pBR322
   5923..6378    +  rep_origin     f1 ori (sequence partly withheld): f1 bacteriophage origin of replication; arrow indicates direction of (+) strand synthesis
   6379..6428    -  misc_feature   bom (fragment): basis of mobility region from pBR322
   6530..6565    -  CDS            rop (fragment): Rop protein, which maintains plasmids at low copy number; rop
   6660..6764    +  promoter       AmpR promoter: bla
   6765..7625    +  CDS            AmpR: β-lactamase; bla; confers resistance to ampicillin, carbenicillin, and related antibiotics
   7796..8384    +  rep_origin     ori: high-copy-number ColE1/pMB1/pBR322/pUC origin of replication
