[The description below was written by a language model from this plasmid's Addgene catalogue record and pLannotate feature annotations shown in this document.]
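Description:
px335-sgRNA-EF(Cas9n)-Dnmt3b-L is a mammalian expression plasmid built on the px335 backbone that delivers both components of a CRISPR nickase system from a single vector of about 8.4 kb. A human U6 RNA polymerase III promoter drives a synthetic single guide RNA whose 20-nt spacer targets mouse Dnmt3b; the spacer was inserted between BbsI sites that were destroyed during cloning. The backbone's guide scaffold was replaced by the optimized sgRNA(F+E) design. This probably explains why the annotation software recognises the scaffold only as separate tracrRNA and gRNA scaffold fragments.

Downstream, a hybrid promoter consisting of the CMV enhancer, chicken β-actin promoter and a hybrid intron drives the Streptococcus pyogenes Cas9 coding sequence, terminated by a bGH polyadenylation signal. The software annotates Cas9 as overlapping N- and C-terminal portions, consistent with one continuous open reading frame. The catalogue describes it as the Cas9 nickase, although the nickase mutation itself is not annotated. A short match to an HA epitope tag lies just upstream of Cas9, and a single AAV2 ITR follows the poly(A) signal, a backbone remnant rather than a functional packaging unit.

In bacteria the plasmid is maintained through a high-copy ColE1/pUC origin with ampicillin resistance, and it also carries an f1/M13 phage origin. The depositor and sequencing-derived records differ by two bases in length and slightly in how the β-actin promoter and phage origin are called, but otherwise agree. The "L" suffix suggests a left-hand guide intended for pairing with a second nickase guide, though the record does not state this. The associated study concerns transcriptional bursting in mouse embryonic stem cells.
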