Addgene plasmid #122334: px335-sgRNA-EF(Cas9n)-Dnmt3b-L
Purpose: Expresses sgRNA targeting mouse Dnmt3b and Cas9 nickase in mammalian cells
Depositing lab: Hiroshi Ochiai. Depositing organization: Hiroshima University. Publication: Genome-wide kinetic properties of transcriptional bursting in mouse embryonic stem cells. Ochiai H, Hayashi T, Umeda M, Yoshimura M, Harada A, Shimizu Y, Nakano K, Saitoh N, Liu Z, Yamamoto T, Okamura T, Ohkawa Y, Kimura H, Nikaido I. Sci Adv. 2020 Jun 17;6(25):eaaz6699. doi: 10.1126/sciadv.aaz6699. eCollection 2020 Jun. PubMed 32596448.
Backbone
  Vector backbone: px335
  Backbone size w/o insert (bp): 8427
  Total vector size (bp): 8447
  Modifications to backbone: We applied an optimized sgRNA design (sgRNA(F+E)) (Chen et al., Cell, 2013)
  Vector type: Mammalian Expression
Growth in bacteria
  Bacterial resistance: Ampicillin, 100 μg/mL
  Growth temperature: 37°C
  Growth strain: DH5alpha
  Copy number: High Copy
Gene/Insert
  Gene/Insert name: sgRNA for mouse Dnmt3b
  gRNA/shRNA sequence: AATAGTTCTACCCAGGACTG
  Species: Synthetic
  Cloning method: Restriction Enzyme; 5′ cloning site BbsI (destroyed during cloning); 3′ cloning site BbsI (destroyed during cloning)
  Sequencing primers: 5′ LKO1_5_primer
Terms and licenses: Academic/Nonprofit Terms; Industry Terms: Not Available to Industry
How to cite: px335-sgRNA-EF(Cas9n)-Dnmt3b-L was a gift from Hiroshi Ochiai (Addgene plasmid # 122334 ; http://n2t.net/addgene:122334 ; RRID:Addgene_122334)
